Addgene plasmid #203222: Halo-ATG9A HRD
Purpose: Homologous recombination donor to integrate a 3xFLAG-HaloTag at the endogenous ATG9A locus in human cells
Depositing lab: Jens Schmidt. Depositing organization: Michigan State University. Publication: Quantitative analysis of autophagy reveals the role of ATG9 and ATG2 in autophagosome formation. Broadbent DG, Barnaba C, Perez GI, Schmidt JC. J Cell Biol. 2023 Jul 3;222(7):e202210078. doi: 10.1083/jcb.202210078. Epub 2023 Apr 28. PubMed 37115157.
Backbone
  Vector backbone: pFastBac dual
  Backbone size w/o insert (bp): 5500
  Total vector size (bp): 9000
  Vector type: Mammalian Expression
Growth in bacteria
  Bacterial resistance: Ampicillin, 100 μg/mL
  Growth temperature: 37°C
  Growth strain: DH5alpha
  Copy number: High Copy
Gene/Insert
  Gene/Insert name: HaloTag flanked by human ATG9 locus sequences
  Species: H. sapiens (human), Synthetic
  Promoter: Endogenous
  Tag / fusion protein: HaloTag (N terminal on insert)
  Cloning method: Gibson Cloning
  Sequencing primers: 5′ GCTTTAAAAAACCTCCCACACCTC; 3′ AAA CCA CAA CTA GAA TGC AGT GA
Terms and licenses: Academic/Nonprofit Terms; Industry Terms: Not Available to Industry
How to cite: Halo-ATG9A HRD was a gift from Jens Schmidt (Addgene plasmid # 203222 ; http://n2t.net/addgene:203222 ; RRID:Addgene_203222)
