[The description below was written by a language model from this plasmid's Addgene catalogue record and pLannotate feature annotations shown in this document.]
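Description:
Halo-ATG9A HRD is a homologous recombination donor plasmid used to knock a 3xFLAG-HaloTag into the endogenous ATG9A locus of human cells, so that the tagged protein is made from the gene's own promoter rather than from an exogenous one. It was assembled by Gibson cloning in a pFastBac Dual backbone, which serves here simply as a carrier. The baculovirus-related elements of that backbone remain present: the polyhedrin and p10 promoters, the Tn7L and Tn7R transposition ends, a gentamicin resistance gene, and the HSV TK and SV40 polyadenylation signals. None of these has a stated role in the editing application. The plasmid is propagated in E. coli at high copy from a ColE1/pUC-type origin under ampicillin selection, and it also carries an f1 origin.

The annotated payload reads, in order, 3xFLAG, a single loxP site, the HaloTag coding sequence, a TEV protease cleavage site, and then the start of the ATG9A coding region, which the annotation tool matched to the mouse orthologue although the record gives the locus sequences as human. This order gives an N-terminal fusion in which the tags can be cleaved off with TEV. The unannotated stretches on either side presumably correspond to the homology arms. The lone loxP between FLAG and HaloTag may be the remnant of an excised floxed cassette, but the record does not explain it. The catalogue lists a total size of about 9 kb, whereas the sequenced record is 7,153 nt, a discrepancy the record leaves unresolved. HaloTag binds chloroalkane ligands covalently, and the associated publication concerns quantitative analysis of ATG9 and ATG2 in autophagosome formation.
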