Features (pLannotate 1.2.2; 21 found; start..end, strand, type, name):
    286..337     -  misc_feature   bom (fragment): basis of mobility region from pBR322
    405..629     -  mobile_element Tn7R: mini-Tn7 element (right end of the Tn7 transposon) Tn7
    696..1229    -  CDS            GmR: gentamycin acetyltransferase; aacC1; confers resistance to gentamycin
   1418..1446    -  promoter       Pc promoter: intI1 (promoter lies within the coding sequence); class 1 integron promoter
   1424..1783    -  CDS            YPR2_ECOLX (fragment): Protein predicted: Swiss-Prot protein existence level 4. From Escherichia coli.
   1954..2002    -  polyA_signal   HSV TK poly(A) signal: herpes simplex virus thymidine kinase polyadenylation signal (Cole and Stacy, 1985)
   2138..2247    -  promoter       p10 promoter: baculovirus promoter for expression in insect cells
   2271..2362    +  promoter       polyhedrin promoter: polh from Autographa californica; promoter for the baculovirus polyhedrin gene
   2515..2598    +  CDS            large T antigen (fragment): large T antigen from SV40 (simian virus 40)
   3081..3146    +  CDS            3xFLAG: three tandem FLAG® epitope tags, followed by an enterokinase cleavage site
   3147..3180    -  protein_bind   loxP: Cre-mediated recombination occurs in the 8-bp core sequence (GCATACAT). Cre recombinase
   3189..4079    +  CDS            HaloTag®: modified bacterial dehalogenase that forms covalent bonds with chloroalkane derivatives
   4092..4112    +  CDS            TEV site: tobacco etch virus (TEV) protease recognition and cleavage site
   4137..4391    +  CDS            Atg9a (fragment): ATG9A_MOUSE - Also known as Apg9l1. Experimental evidence at protein level: Swiss-Prot protein existence level 1. Involved in autophagy and cytoplasm to vacuole transport (Cvt) vesicle formation. Plays a key role in the organization of the preautophagosomal structure/phagophore assembly site (PAS), the nucleating site for formation of the sequestering vesicle. Cycles between a juxta-nuclear trans-Golgi network compartment and late endosomes. Nutrient starvation induces accumulation on autophagosomes. Starvation-dependent trafficking requires ULK1, ATG13 and SUPT20H (By similarity). Required fo
   4537..4671    +  polyA_signal   SV40 poly(A) signal: SV40 polyadenylation signal
   4700..4865    -  mobile_element Tn7L: mini-Tn7 element (left end of the Tn7 transposon) Tn7
   5028..5044    +  CDS            lacZα (fragment): LacZα fragment of β-galactosidase; lacZ fragment
   5049..5503    +  rep_origin     f1 ori (sequence partly withheld): f1 bacteriophage origin of replication; arrow indicates direction of (+) strand synthesis
   5529..5633    +  promoter       AmpR promoter: bla
   5634..6494    +  CDS            AmpR: β-lactamase; bla; confers resistance to ampicillin, carbenicillin, and related antibiotics
   6665..100     +  rep_origin     ori (across the origin): high-copy-number ColE1/pMB1/pBR322/pUC origin of replication
>Addgene plasmid #203222 | Halo-ATG9A HRD | addgene full sequence | sequence record 430978 | Addgene NGS Result
GGGAAACGCCTGGTATCTTTATAGTCCTGTCGGGTTTCGCCACCTCTGACTTGAGCGTCGATTTTTGTGA
TGCTCGTCAGGGGGGCGGAGCCTATGGAAAAACGCCAGCAACGCGGCCTTTTTACGGTTCCTGGCCTTTT
GCTGGCCTTTTGCTCACATGTTCTTTCCTGCGTTATCCCCTGATTCTGTGGATAACCGTATTACCGCCTT
TGAGTGAGCTGATACCGCTCGCCGCAGCCGAACGACCGAGCGCAGCGAGTCAGTGAGCGAGGAAGCGGAA
GAGCGCCTGATGCGGTATTTTCTCCTTACGCATCTGTGCGGTATTTCACACCGCATAGACCAGCCGCGTA
ACCTGGCAAAATCGGTTACGGTTGAGTAATAAATGGATGCCCTGCGTAAGCGGGTGTGGGCGGACAATAA
AGTCTTAAACTGAACAAAATAGATCTAAACTATGACAATAAAGTCTTAAACTAGACAGAATAGTTGTAAA
CTGAAATCAGTCCAGTTATGCTGTGAAAAAGCATACTGGACTTTTGTTATGGCTAAAGCAAACTCTTCAT
TTTCTGAAGTGCAAATTGCCCGTCGTATTAAAGAGGGGCGTGGCCAAGGGCATGGTAAAGACTATATTCG
CGGCGTTGTGACAATTTACCGAACAACTCCGCGGCCGGGAAGCCGATCTCGGCTTGAACGAATTGTTAGG
TGGCGGTACTTGGGTCGATATCAAAGTGCATCACTTCTTCCCGTATGCCCAACTTTGTATAGAGAGCCAC
TGCGGGATCGTCACCGTAATCTGCTTGCACGTAGATCACATAAGCACCAAGCGCGTTGGCCTCATGCTTG
AGGAGATTGATGAGCGCGGTGGCAATGCCCTGCCTCCGGTGCTCGCCGGAGACTGCGAGATCATAGATAT
AGATCTCACTACGCGGCTGCTCAAACTTGGGCAGAACGTAAGCCGCGAGAGCGCCAACAACCGCTTCTTG
GTCGAAGGCAGCAAGCGCGATGAATGTCTTACTACGGAGCAAGTTCCCGAGGTAATCGGAGTCCGGCTGA
TGTTGGGAGTAGGTGGCTACGTCTCCGAACTCACGACCGAAAAGATCAAGAGCAGCCCGCATGGATTTGA
CTTGGTCAGGGCCGAGCCTACATGTGCGAATGATGCCCATACTTGAGCCACCTAACTTTGTTTTAGGGCG
ACTGCCCTGCTGCGTAACATCGTTGCTGCTGCGTAACATCGTTGCTGCTCCATAACATCAAACATCGACC
CACGGCGTAACGCGCTTGCTGCTTGGATGCCCGAGGCATAGACTGTACAAAAAAACAGTCATAACAAGCC
ATGAAAACCGCCACTGCGCCGTTACCACCGCTGCGTTCGGTCAAGGTTCTGGACCAGTTGCGTGAGCGCA
TACGCTACTTGCATTACAGTTTACGAACCGAACAGGCTTATGTCAACTGGGTTCGTGCCTTCATCCGTTT
CCACGGTGTGCGTCACCCGGCAACCTTGGGCAGCAGCGAAGTCGAGGCATTTCTGTCCTGGCTGGCGAAC
GAGCGCAAGGTTTCGGTCTCCACGCATCGTCAGGCATTGGCGGCCTTGCTGTTCTTCTACGGCAAGGTGC
TGTGCACGGATCTGCCCTTGCTTCAGGAGATCGGTAGACCTCGGCCGTCGCGGCGCTTGCCGGTGGTGCT
GACCCCGGATGAAGTGGTTCGCATCCTCGGTTTTCTGGAAGGCGAGCATCGTTTGTTCGCCCAGGACTCT
AGCTATAGTTCTAGTGGTTGGCTACGTACCCGTAGTGGCTATGGCAGGGCTTGCCGCCCCGACGTTGGCT
GCGAGCCCTGGGCCTTCACCCGAACTTGGGGGTTGGGGTGGGGAAAAGGAAGAAACGCGGGCGTATTGGT
CCCAATGGGGTCTCGGTGGGGTATCGACAGAGTGCCAGCCCTGGGACCGAACCCCGCGTTTATGAACAAA
CGACCCAACACCCGTGCGTTTTATTCTGTCTTTTTATTGCCGTCATAGCGCGGGTTCCTTCCGGTATTGT
CTCCTTCCGTGTTTCAGTTAGCCTCCCCCATCTCCCGGTACCGCATGCTATGCATCAGCTGCTAGCACCA
TGGCTCGAGATCCCGGGTGATCAAGTCTTCGTCGAGTGATTGTAAATAAAATGTAATTTACAGTATAGTA
TTTTAATTAATATACAAATGATTTGATAATAATTCTTATTTAACTATAATATATTGTGTTGGGTTGAATT
AAAGGTCCGTATACTCCGGAATATTAATAGATCATGGAGATAATTAAAATGATAACCATCTCGCAAATAA
ATAAGTATTTTACTGTTTTCGTAACAGTTTTGTAATAAAAAAACCTATAAATATTCCGGATTATTCATAC
CGTCCCACCATCGGGCGCGGATCCCGGTCCGAAGCGCGCGGAATTCAAAGGCCTACGTCGACGAGCTCAC
TAGTCGCGGCCGCTTTCGAATCTAGAGCCTGCAGTCTCGACAAGCTTGTCGAGAAGTACTAGAGGATCAT
AATCAGCCATACCACATTTGTAGAGGTTTTACTTGCTTTAAAAAACCTCCCACACCTCCCCCTGAACCTG
AAACATAAAATGAATGCAATTGTTGTTGTTTGCAGAGCATCGAGGGCTGGAGAGGAGCACATACTGTCCA
TGGAGCTGGTAGGGCCATGTGCTTTTCTCAAACATTTGTTTGTGAAGTGCTTCCAAACTGTTAGTCTCTT
GGGAGACCAGGGTTCCCAGGATGGGCGGGGGAGGGACTCTTCTGTCCGTTAAATAGAAGATGAAACAGCC
CCCAACAAAGGGACAGATTCTGGCTTTGGGCCAGGAAAGCAGCAGTAGACACCCAGACTGGCCAGAGTTA
AGGCTCCCCCAGCCCTGAGCTTACTGCCTTTCTTGTGTCACTACTCCTCTGCCTCTGAGCCAAGGAGGCT
GGTAGTGGACAAAGCCCAAGGGTACTTTCTCCTTTTGGCAGTAGGCAGGGCAGCCCATGGGCAGCAGCTG
GAACTGAATCAGGGTCTCTTCTTCCTCCTTATTGGCAGGTGGTCAAGGTGGACAGGGGGCGGTGGTGATG
GACTACAAAGACCATGACGGTGATTATAAAGATCATGATATCGATTACAAGGATGACGATGACAAGATAA
CTTCGTATAATGTATGCTATACGAAGTTATCCGGTACCATGGCAGAAATCGGTACTGGCTTTCCATTCGA
CCCCCATTATGTGGAAGTCCTGGGCGAGCGCATGCACTACGTCGATGTTGGTCCGCGCGATGGCACCCCT
GTGCTGTTCCTGCACGGTAACCCGACCTCCTCCTACGTGTGGCGCAACATCATCCCGCATGTTGCACCGA
CCCATCGCTGCATTGCTCCAGACCTGATCGGTATGGGCAAATCCGACAAACCAGACCTGGGTTATTTCTT
CGACGACCACGTCCGCTTCATGGATGCCTTCATCGAAGCCCTGGGTCTGGAAGAGGTCGTCCTGGTCATT
CACGACTGGGGCTCCGCTCTGGGTTTCCACTGGGCCAAGCGCAATCCAGAGCGCGTCAAAGGTATTGCAT
TTATGGAGTTCATCCGCCCTATCCCGACCTGGGACGAATGGCCAGAATTTGCCCGCGAGACCTTCCAGGC
CTTCCGCACCACCGACGTCGGCCGCAAGCTGATCATCGATCAGAACGTTTTTATCGAGGGTACGCTGCCG
ATGGGTGTCGTCCGCCCGCTGACTGAAGTCGAGATGGACCATTACCGCGAGCCGTTCCTGAATCCTGTTG
ACCGCGAGCCACTGTGGCGCTTCCCAAACGAGCTGCCAATCGCCGGTGAGCCAGCGAACATCGTCGCGCT
GGTCGAAGAATACATGGACTGGCTGCACCAGTCCCCTGTCCCGAAGCTGCTGTTCTGGGGCACCCCAGGC
GTTCTGATCCCACCGGCCGAAGCCGCTCGCCTGGCCAAAAGCCTGCCTAACTGCAAGGCTGTGGACATCG
GCCCGGGTCTGAATCTGCTGCAAGAAGACAACCCGGACCTGATCGGCAGCGAGATCGCGCGCTGGCTGTC
GACGCTCGAGATTTCCGGCGAGCCAACCACTGAGGATCTGTACTTTCAGAGCGATAACGCGATCGCTTCC
GGTACCGCGCAGTTTGACACTGAATACCAGCGCCTAGAAGCCTCCTATAGTGATTCACCCCCAGGGGAGG
AGGACCTGTTGGTGCACGTCGCCGAGGGGAGCAAGTGTGAGTTCTTGGATATGACAGCCATAGGGAGAGT
TGATGGAAGAACATGGAGAGAGCAAGGGGCTTGTGTTCTCCCAGGGCTCTGACATCTCTGTTCCTATCCC
ACAGCACCTTGGCACCATATTGAAAACCTTGACCTCTTCTTCTCTCGAATATCCTTTGTGTTTCTGAGTT
GGAGCTCTGGGACCTTTAATGTCTCTCTAAGCCGGGGCTCTGGTGGGAGGTGGGGGTAGGTTTGACTCTA
ATACCTGGAAACGGGAATGGAGCTCATCCTGAGGCTGAAAGAGGCTGGTGAAATCAAACTTGTTTATTGC
AGCTTATAATGGTTACAAATAAAGCAATAGCATCACAAATTTCACAAATAAAGCATTTTTTTCACTGCAT
TCTAGTTGTGGTTTGTCCAAACTCATCAATGTATCTTATCATGTCTGGATCTGATCACTGCTTGAGCCTA
GGAGATCCGAACCAGATAAGTGAAATCTAGTTCCAAACTATTTTGTCATTTTTAATTTTCGTATTAGCTT
ACGACGCTACACCCAGTTCCCATCTATTTTGTCACTCTTCCCTAAATAATCCTTAAAAACTCCATTTCCA
CCCCTCCCAGTTCCCAACTATTTTGTCCGCCCACAGCGGGGCATTTTTCTTCCTGTTATGTTTTTAATCA
AACATCCTGCCAACTCCATGTGACAAACCGTCATCTTCGGCTACTTTTTCTCTGTCACAGAATGAAAATT
TTTCTGTCATCTCTTCGTTATTAATGTTTGTAATTGACTGAATATCAACGCTTATTTGCAGCCTGAATGG
CGAATGGG
[124 nt withheld, positions 5049-5172]
C
[91 nt withheld, positions 5174-5264]
A
[49 nt withheld, positions 5266-5314]
CCTTTGACGTTGGAGTCCACGTTCTT
[37 nt withheld, positions 5341-5377]
ACCCTATCTCGGTCTATTCTTTTGATTTATAAGGGATTTTGCCGATTTCGGCCTATTGGTTAAAAAATGA
GCTGATTTAACAAAAATTTAACGCGAATTTTAACAAAATATTAACGCTTACAATTTAGGTGGCACTTTTC
GGGGAAATGTGCGCGGAACCCCTATTTGTTTATTTTTCTAAATACATTCAAATATGTATCCGCTCATGAG
ACAATAACCCTGATAAATGCTTCAATAATATTGAAAAAGGAAGAGTATGAGTATTCAACATTTCCGTGTC
GCCCTTATTCCCTTTTTTGCGGCATTTTGCCTTCCTGTTTTTGCTCACCCAGAAACGCTGGTGAAAGTAA
AAGATGCTGAAGATCAGTTGGGTGCACGAGTGGGTTACATCGAACTGGATCTCAACAGCGGTAAGATCCT
TGAGAGTTTTCGCCCCGAAGAACGTTTTCCAATGATGAGCACTTTTAAAGTTCTGCTATGTGGCGCGGTA
TTATCCCGTATTGACGCCGGGCAAGAGCAACTCGGTCGCCGCATACACTATTCTCAGAATGACTTGGTTG
AGTACTCACCAGTCACAGAAAAGCATCTTACGGATGGCATGACAGTAAGAGAATTATGCAGTGCTGCCAT
AACCATGAGTGATAACACTGCGGCCAACTTACTTCTGACAACGATCGGAGGACCGAAGGAGCTAACCGCT
TTTTTGCACAACATGGGGGATCATGTAACTCGCCTTGATCGTTGGGAACCGGAGCTGAATGAAGCCATAC
CAAACGACGAGCGTGACACCACGATGCCTGTAGCAATGGCAACAACGTTGCGCAAACTATTAACTGGCGA
ACTACTTACTCTAGCTTCCCGGCAACAATTAATAGACTGGATGGAGGCGGATAAAGTTGCAGGACCACTT
CTGCGCTCGGCCCTTCCGGCTGGCTGGTTTATTGCTGATAAATCTGGAGCCGGTGAGCGTGGGTCTCGCG
GTATCATTGCAGCACTGGGGCCAGATGGTAAGCCCTCCCGTATCGTAGTTATCTACACGACGGGGAGTCA
GGCAACTATGGATGAACGAAATAGACAGATCGCTGAGATAGGTGCCTCACTGATTAAGCATTGGTAACTG
TCAGACCAAGTTTACTCATATATACTTTAGATTGATTTAAAACTTCATTTTTAATTTAAAAGGATCTAGG
TGAAGATCCTTTTTGATAATCTCATGACCAAAATCCCTTAACGTGAGTTTTCGTTCCACTGAGCGTCAGA
CCCCGTAGAAAAGATCAAAGGATCTTCTTGAGATCCTTTTTTTCTGCGCGTAATCTGCTGCTTGCAAACA
AAAAAACCACCGCTACCAGCGGTGGTTTGTTTGCCGGATCAAGAGCTACCAACTCTTTTTCCGAAGGTAA
CTGGCTTCAGCAGAGCGCAGATACCAAATACTGTTCTTCTAGTGTAGCCGTAGTTAGGCCACCACTTCAA
GAACTCTGTAGCACCGCCTACATACCTCGCTCTGCTAATCCTGTTACCAGTGGCTGCTGCCAGTGGCGAT
AAGTCGTGTCTTACCGGGTTGGACTCAAGACGATAGTTACCGGATAAGGCGCAGCGGTCGGGCTGAACGG
GGGGTTCGTGCACACAGCCCAGCTTGGAGCGAACGACCTACACCGAACTGAGATACCTACAGCGTGAGCT
ATGAGAAAGCGCCACGCTTCCCGAAGGGAGAAAGGCGGACAGGTATCCGGTAAGCGGCAGGGTCGGAACA
GGAGAGCGCACGAGGGAGCTTCCAGG
